>Addgene plasmid #47133 | TAL3414 | depositor partial sequence | sequence record 67220 | Insert sequence
ATGGACTACAAAGACCATGACGGTGATTATAAAGATCATGACATCGATTACAAGGATGACGATGACAAGA
TGGCCCCCAAGAAGAAGAGGAAGGTGGGCATTCACCGCGGGGTACCTATGGTGGACTTGAGGACACTCGG
TTATTCGCAACAGCAACAGGAGAAAATCAAGCCTAAGGTCAGGAGCACCGTCGCGCAACACCACGAGGCG
CTTGTGGGGCATGGCTTCACTCATGCGCATATTGTCGCGCTTTCACAGCACCCTGCGGCGCTTGGGACGG
TGGCTGTCAAATACCAAGATATGATTGCGGCCCTGCCCGAAGCCACGCACGAGGCAATTGTAGGGGTCGG
TAAACAGTGGTCGGGAGCGCGAGCACTTGAGGCGCTGCTGACTGTGGCGGGTGAGCTTAGGGGGCCTCCG
CTCCAGCTCGACACCGGGCAGCTGCTGAAGATCGCGAAGAGAGGGGGAGTAACAGCGGTAGAGGCAGTGC
ACGCCTGGCGCAATGCGCTCACCGGGGCCCCCTTGAACCTGACCCCAGACCAGGTAGTCGCAATCGCGTC
GAACATTGGGGGAAAGCAAGCCCTGGAAACCGTGCAAAGGTTGTTGCCGGTCCTTTGTCAAGACCACGGC
CTTACACCGGAGCAAGTCGTGGCCATTGCAAATAATAACGGTGGCAAACAGGCTCTTGAGACGGTTCAGA
GACTTCTCCCAGTTCTCTGTCAAGCCCACGGGCTGACTCCCGATCAAGTTGTAGCGATTGCGTCGAACAT
TGGAGGGAAACAAGCATTGGAGACTGTCCAACGGCTCCTTCCCGTGTTGTGTCAAGCCCACGGTTTGACG
CCTGCACAAGTGGTCGCCATCGCCAGCCATGATGGCGGTAAGCAGGCGCTGGAAACAGTACAGCGCCTGC
TGCCTGTACTGTGCCAGGATCATGGACTGACCCCAGACCAGGTAGTCGCAATCGCGTCAAACGGAGGGGG
AAAGCAAGCCCTGGAAACCGTGCAAAGGTTGTTGCCGGTCCTTTGTCAAGACCACGGCCTTACACCGGAG
CAAGTCGTGGCCATTGCAAGCAATGGGGGTGGCAAACAGGCTCTTGAGACGGTTCAGAGACTTCTCCCAG
TTCTCTGTCAAGCCCACGGGCTGACTCCCGATCAAGTTGTAGCGATTGCGTCCAACGGTGGAGGGAAACA
AGCATTGGAGACTGTCCAACGGCTCCTTCCCGTGTTGTGTCAAGCCCACGGTTTGACGCCTGCACAAGTG
GTCGCCATCGCCAGCCATGATGGCGGTAAGCAGGCGCTGGAAACAGTACAGCGCCTGCTGCCTGTACTGT
GCCAGGATCATGGACTGACCCCAGACCAGGTAGTCGCAATCGCGTCACATGACGGGGGAAAGCAAGCCCT
GGAAACCGTGCAAAGGTTGTTGCCGGTCCTTTGTCAAGACCACGGCCTTACACCGGAGCAAGTCGTGGCC
ATTGCAAGCAATGGGGGTGGCAAACAGGCTCTTGAGACGGTTCAGAGACTTCTCCCAGTTCTCTGTCAAG
CCCACGGGCTGACTCCCGATCAAGTTGTAGCGATTGCGAATAACAATGGAGGGAAACAAGCATTGGAGAC
TGTCCAACGGCTCCTTCCCGTGTTGTGTCAAGCCCACGGTTTGACGCCTGCACAAGTGGTCGCCATCGCC
TCCAATATTGGCGGTAAGCAGGCGCTGGAAACAGTACAGCGCCTGCTGCCTGTACTGTGCCAGGATCATG
GACTGACCCCAGACCAGGTAGTCGCAATCGCGTCGAACATTGGGGGAAAGCAAGCCCTGGAAACCGTGCA
AAGGTTGTTGCCGGTCCTTTGTCAAGACCACGGCCTTACACCGGAGCAAGTCGTGGCCATTGCAAGCAAC
ATCGGTGGCAAACAGGCTCTTGAGACGGTTCAGAGACTTCTCCCAGTTCTCTGTCAAGCCCACGGGCTGA
CTCCCGATCAAGTTGTAGCGATTGCGTCGAACATTGGAGGGAAACAAGCATTGGAGACTGTCCAACGGCT
CCTTCCCGTGTTGTGTCAAGCCCACGGTTTGACGCCTGCACAAGTGGTCGCCATCGCCAACAACAACGGC
GGTAAGCAGGCGCTGGAAACAGTACAGCGCCTGCTGCCTGTACTGTGCCAGGATCATGGACTGACACCCG
AACAGGTGGTCGCCATTGCTTCCCACGACGGAGGACGGCCAGCCTTGGAG
