>Addgene plasmid #47133 | TAL3414 | addgene partial sequence | sequence record 68641 | JDS-TALEN-F 5'-TAGGGGTCGGTAAACAGTGG-3'
ACTGTGGCGGGTGAGCTTAGGGGGCCTCCGCTCCAGCTCGACACCGGGCAGCTGCTGAAGATCGCGAAGA
GAGGGGGAGTAACAGCGGTAGAGGCAGTGCACGCCTGGCGCAATGCGCTCACCGGGGCCCCCTTGAACCT
GACCCCAGACCAGGTAGTCGCAATCGCGTCGAACATTGGGGGAAAGCAAGCCCTGGAAACCGTGCAAAGG
TTGTTGCCGGTCCTTTGTCAAGACCACGGCCTTACACCGGAGCAAGTCGTGGCCATTGCAAATAATAACG
GTGGCAAACAGGCTCTTGAGACGGTTCAGAGACTTCTCCCAGTTCTCTGTCAAGCCCACGGGCTGACTCC
CGATCAAGTTGTAGCGATTGCGTCGAACATTGGAGGGAAACAAGCATTGGAGACTGTCCAACGGCTCCTT
CCCGTGTTGTGTCAAGCCCACGGTTTGACGCCTGCACAAGTGGTCGCCATCGCCAGCCATGATGGCGGTA
AGCAGGCGCTGGAAACAGTACAGCGCCTGCTGCCTGTACTGTGCCAGGATCATGGACTGACCCCAGACCA
GGTAGTCGCAATCGCGTCAAACGGAGGGGGAAAGCAAGCCCTGGAAACCGTGCAAAGGTTGTTGCCGGTC
CTTTGTCAAGACCACGGCCTTACACCGGAGCAAGTCGTGGCCATTGCAAGCAATGGGGGTGGCAAACAGG
CTCTTGAGACGGTTCAGAGACTTCTCCCAGTTCTCTGTCAAGCCCACGGGCTGACTCCCGATCAAGTTGT
AGCGATTGCGTCCAACGGTGGAGGGAAACAAGCATTGGAGACTGTCCAACGGCTCCTTCCCGTGTTGTGT
CAAGCCCACGGTTTGACGCCTGCACAAGTGGTCGCCATCGCCAGC
