[The description below was written by a language model from this plasmid's Addgene catalogue record.]
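Description:
TAL3414 is a TALEN expression plasmid encoding the left-hand monomer of a nuclease pair directed against the zebrafish (D. rerio) CYP20A1 gene. It is built on the JDS71 backbone, a roughly 6.4 kb mammalian expression vector that also carries a T7 promoter. It is maintained in E. coli as a high-copy plasmid under ampicillin selection. The record gives catalogue fields only, with no feature table, so the origin of replication and other backbone elements are not itemised. The use of a BGH reverse sequencing primer suggests a BGH polyadenylation region downstream of the coding sequence.

The insert of about 1.4 kb is an engineered TAL effector repeat array that specifies the left half-site of the CYP20A1 target. It was cloned between two BsmBI sites, both of which were destroyed during assembly. This places the array in frame with parts supplied by the backbone: an N-terminal 3X FLAG tag for detection and a C-terminal wild-type FokI nuclease domain. FokI cuts only as a dimer, so this construct is meant to be used with a matching right-hand TALEN that binds the opposite strand nearby. Together the two monomers create a double-strand break whose error-prone repair can disrupt the gene.

The CMV promoter drives expression in transfected cells. The T7 promoter would allow in vitro transcription of TALEN mRNA, the usual route for delivery into zebrafish embryos, although the record does not state this use explicitly. The associated work concerns targeted gene disruption in somatic zebrafish cells. The insert name suggests the plasmid belongs to a set of TALENs made for the zebrafish research community. The depositor recommends checking the plasmid by diagnostic restriction digest before use.
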