Addgene plasmid #47133: TAL3414
Depositing lab: Keith Joung. Depositing organization: Massachusetts General Hospital. Publication: Targeted gene disruption in somatic zebrafish cells using engineered TALENs. Sander JD, Cade L, Khayter C, Reyon D, Peterson RT, Joung JK, Yeh JR. Nat Biotechnol. 2011 Aug 5;29(8):697-8. doi: 10.1038/nbt.1934. PubMed 21822241.
Backbone
  Vector backbone: JDS71
  Backbone manufacturer: Addgene plasmid #32287
  Backbone size w/o insert (bp): 6447
  Vector type: Mammalian Expression ; T7
Growth in bacteria
  Bacterial resistance: Ampicillin, 100 μg/mL
  Growth temperature: 37°C
  Growth strain: XL1 Blue
  Copy number: High Copy
Gene/Insert
  Gene/Insert name: ZebrafishCommunity-CYP20A1-left (alt name: CYP20A1)
  Species: D. rerio (zebrafish)
  Insert size (bp): 1430
  Promoter: CMV
  Tag / fusion protein: 3X Flag (N terminal on backbone); WT FOKI (C terminal on backbone)
  Cloning method: Restriction Enzyme; 5′ cloning site BsmBI (destroyed during cloning); 3′ cloning site BsmBI (destroyed during cloning)
  Sequencing primers: 5′ CMV-F; 3′ BGH-rev
Terms and licenses: Academic/Nonprofit Terms; Industry Terms: Not Available to Industry
Depositor comments: Target binding site: TAGACTTTCCTGAAAAGC It is strongly recommended that users perform a diagnostic digest to verify this plasmid prior to use. For example, a double digest of the plasmid with BamHI and KpnI should result in two bands at 2.3kb and 5.8kb.
How to cite: TAL3414 was a gift from Keith Joung (Addgene plasmid # 47133 ; http://n2t.net/addgene:47133 ; RRID:Addgene_47133)
